Addgene plasmid #204124: pBP-T_T7-term
Purpose: Type 0 terminator part
Depositing lab: Mikhail Shapiro. Depositing organization: California Institute of Technology.
Backbone
  Vector backbone: pSB1C3
  Backbone manufacturer: iGEM
  Vector type: Bacterial Expression
Growth in bacteria
  Bacterial resistance: Chloramphenicol, 25 μg/mL
  Growth temperature: 37°C
  Growth strain: NEB Stable
  Copy number: High Copy
Gene/Insert
  Gene/Insert name: T7 terminator
  Species: Synthetic
  Mutation: None
  Cloning method: Gibson Cloning
Terms and licenses: Academic/Nonprofit Terms; Industry Terms: Not Available to Industry
How to cite: pBP-T_T7-term was a gift from Mikhail Shapiro (Addgene plasmid # 204124 ; http://n2t.net/addgene:204124 ; RRID:Addgene_204124)
