[The description below was written by a language model from this plasmid's Addgene catalogue record and pLannotate feature annotations shown in this document.]
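Description:
pBP-T_T7-term is a small (about 2.2 kb) bacterial part-storage plasmid built on the iGEM pSB1C3 backbone, carrying a single synthetic insert: the bacteriophage T7 transcription terminator. The record describes it as a "Type 0 terminator part", which indicates that it serves as a basic, reusable module in a hierarchical or modular cloning scheme rather than as a complete expression construct. The record does not spell out the assembly standard or the flanking sites used to release the part. The insert was introduced by Gibson cloning and carries no mutations.

Propagation in E. coli relies on a high-copy ColE1/pMB1/pUC-type origin of replication, and selection is by chloramphenicol through the cat gene (chloramphenicol acetyltransferase), which is driven by its native cat promoter and followed by the lambda t0 terminator. The T7 terminator sits just downstream of a BioBrick prefix remnant. It is bracketed by backbone insulating elements, with a putative bacterial terminator upstream and a his operon terminator downstream. These are characteristic of pSB1C3 and help shield the cloning site from transcriptional read-through from or into the vector.

No promoter, coding sequence or reporter is annotated in the part region, so the plasmid expresses nothing beyond its resistance marker despite being catalogued as a bacterial expression vector. Its expected use is as a source of a sequence-verified T7 terminator to be combined with promoter, ribosome-binding-site and coding-sequence parts when assembling transcription units, particularly those transcribed by T7 RNA polymerase.
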