Features (pLannotate 1.2.2; 8 found; start..end, strand, type, name):
    183..277     -  terminator     lambda t0 terminator: transcription terminator from phage lambda
    301..957     -  CDS            cat: CAT_ECOLX - Experimental evidence at protein level: Swiss-Prot protein existence level 1. This enzyme is an effector of chloramphenicol resistance in bacteria. From Escherichia coli. This protein is used as a marker in many commonly used cloning vectors, such as pACYC184.
    958..1055    -  promoter       cat promoter: promoter of the E. coli cat gene encoding chloramphenicol acetyltransferase
   1141..1184    -  terminator     bacterial terminator: putative bacterial transcription terminator
   1187..1206    +  misc_feature   BioBrick prefix: BioBrick prefix for parts that start with "ATG"
   1236..1283    +  terminator     T7 terminator: transcription terminator for bacteriophage T7 RNA polymerase
   1318..1375    +  terminator     his operon terminator: This putative transcriptin terminator from the E. coli his operon has a 2-bp deletion introduced during synthesis. Its efficiency has not been determined.
   1570..2158    -  rep_origin     ori: high-copy-number ColE1/pMB1/pBR322/pUC origin of replication
>Addgene plasmid #204124 | pBP-T_T7-term | addgene full sequence | sequence record 413912 | Addgene NGS Result
GAAGATCCTTTGATCTTTTCTACGGGGTCTGACGCTCAGTGGAACGAAAACTCACGTTAAGGGATTTTGG
TCATGAGATTATCAAAAAGGATCTTCACCTAGATCCTTTTAAATTAAAAATGAAGTTTTAAATCAATCTA
AAGTATATATGAGTAAACTTGGTCTGACAGCTCGAGGCTTGGATTCTCACCAATAAAAAACGCCCGGCGG
CAACCGAGCGTTCTGAACAAATCCAGATGGAGTTCTGAGGTCATTACTGGATCTATCAACAGGAGTCCAA
GCGAGCTCGATATCAAATTACGCCCCGCCCTGCCACTCATCGCAGTACTGTTGTAATTCATTAAGCATTC
TGCCGACATGGAAGCCATCACAAACGGCATGATGAACCTGAATCGCCAGCGGCATCAGCACCTTGTCGCC
TTGCGTATAATATTTGCCCATGGTGAAAACGGGGGCGAAGAAGTTGTCCATATTGGCCACGTTTAAATCA
AAACTGGTGAAACTCACCCAGGGATTGGCTGACACGAAAAACATATTCTCAATAAACCCTTTAGGGAAAT
AGGCCAGGTTTTCACCGTAACACGCCACATCTTGCGAATATATGTGTAGAAACTGCCGGAAATCGTCGTG
GTATTCACTCCAGAGCGATGAAAACGTTTCAGTTTGCTCATGGAAAACGGTGTAACAAGGGTGAACACTA
TCCCATATCACCAGCTCACCGTCTTTCATTGCCATACGAAATTCCGGATGAGCATTCATCAGGCGGGCAA
GAATGTGAATAAAGGCCGGATAAAACTTGTGCTTATTTTTCTTTACGGTCTTTAAAAAGGCCGTAATATC
CAGCTGAACGGTCTGGTTATAGGTACATTGAGCAACTGACTGAAATGCCTCAAAATGTTCTTTACGATGC
CATTGGGATATATCAACGGTGGTATATCCAGTGATTTTTTTCTCCATTTTAGCTTCCTTAGCTCCTGAAA
ATCTCGATAACTCAAAAAATACGCCCGGTAGTGATCTTATTTCATTATGGTGAAAGTTGGAACCTCTTAC
GTGCCCGATCAACTCGAGTGCCACCTGACGTCTAAGAAACCATTATTATCATGACATTAACCTATAAAAA
TAGGCGTATCACGAGGCAGAATTTCAGATAAAAAAAATCCTTAGCTTTCGCTAAGGATGATTTCTGGAAT
TCGCGGCCGCTTCTAGAATCTAGAGACGCATATGGGTCTCATCGACTAGCATAACCCCTTGGGGCCTCTA
AACGGGTCTTGAGGGGTTTTTTGTGTTAGAGACCGCATGCCGTCTCATTAGCTGCAGTCCGGCAAAAAAG
GGCAAGGTGTCACCACCCTGCCCTTTTTCTTTAAAACCGAAAAGATTACTTCGCGTTATGCAGGCTTCCT
CGCTCACTGACTCGCTGCGCTCGGTCGTTCGGCTGCGGCGAGCGGTATCAGCTCACTCAAAGGCGGTAAT
ACGGTTATCCACAGAATCAGGGGATAACGCAGGAAAGAACATGTGAGCAAAAGGCCAGCAAAAGGCCAGG
AACCGTAAAAAGGCCGCGTTGCTGGCGTTTTTCCACAGGCTCCGCCCCCCTGACGAGCATCACAAAAATC
GACGCTCAAGTCAGAGGTGGCGAAACCCGACAGGACTATAAAGATACCAGGCGTTTCCCCCTGGAAGCTC
CCTCGTGCGCTCTCCTGTTCCGACCCTGCCGCTTACCGGATACCTGTCCGCCTTTCTCCCTTCGGGAAGC
GTGGCGCTTTCTCATAGCTCACGCTGTAGGTATCTCAGTTCGGTGTAGGTCGTTCGCTCCAAGCTGGGCT
GTGTGCACGAACCCCCCGTTCAGCCCGACCGCTGCGCCTTATCCGGTAACTATCGTCTTGAGTCCAACCC
GGTAAGACACGACTTATCGCCACTGGCAGCAGCCACTGGTAACAGGATTAGCAGAGCGAGGTATGTAGGC
GGTGCTACAGAGTTCTTGAAGTGGTGGCCTAACTACGGCTACACTAGAAGAACAGTATTTGGTATCTGCG
CTCTGCTGAAGCCAGTTACCTTCGGAAAAAGAGTTGGTAGCTCTTGATCCGGCAAACAAACCACCGCTGG
TAGCGGTGGTTTTTTTGTTTGCAAGCAGCAGATTACGCGCAGAAAAAAAGGATCTCAA
